Addgene plasmid #186260: pAP01
Purpose: sfGFP under light light responsive PEL222 promoter
Depositing lab: Yongku Cho. Depositing organization: University of Connecticut. Publication: Optogenetics in Sinorhizobium meliloti Enables Spatial Control of Exopolysaccharide Production and Biofilm Structure. Pirhanov A, Bridges CM, Goodwin RA, Guo YS, Furrer J, Shor LM, Gage DJ, Cho YK. ACS Synth Biol. 2021 Feb 19;10(2):345-356. doi: 10.1021/acssynbio.0c00498. Epub 2021 Jan 19. PubMed 33465305.
Backbone
  Vector backbone: pSEVA531
  Vector type: Bacterial Expression
Growth in bacteria
  Bacterial resistance: Tetracycline, 10 μg/mL
  Growth temperature: 37°C
  Growth strain: DH5alpha
  Copy number: Low Copy
Gene/Insert
  Gene/Insert name: sfGFP
  Species: Synthetic
  Insert size (bp): 717
  Promoter: PEL222 (GGTAGCCTTTAGTCCATGTTAGCGAAGAAAATGGTTTGTTATAGTCGAATAAA)
  Cloning method: Gibson Cloning
  Sequencing primers: 5′ CGAAAGGCCCAGTCTTTC; 3′ CGCCAGGGTTTTCCCAGTCACGAC
Terms and licenses: Academic/Nonprofit Terms; Industry Terms: Not Available to Industry
How to cite: pAP01 was a gift from Yongku Cho (Addgene plasmid # 186260 ; http://n2t.net/addgene:186260 ; RRID:Addgene_186260)
