[The description below was written by a language model from this plasmid's Addgene catalogue record and pLannotate feature annotations shown in this document.]
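Description:
pAP01 is a bacterial expression plasmid of about 4.2 kb built on the modular broad-host-range backbone pSEVA531. It replicates from the pBBR1 oriV together with the pBBR1 Rep protein, a system derived from Bordetella bronchiseptica that functions in many Gram-negative species, and it is recorded as low copy. Selection is by tetracycline resistance, provided by a tetA efflux pump gene downstream of a tet promoter fragment. An incP origin of transfer (oriT) allows the plasmid to be mobilised by conjugation from an E. coli donor carrying the transfer functions into other bacteria. This fits the associated publication, which concerns optogenetics in Sinorhizobium meliloti.

The payload is a synthetic superfolder GFP coding sequence (about 717 bp), inserted by Gibson assembly and placed under the PEL222 promoter. This promoter is not picked up by the automated annotation but presumably lies in the unannotated stretch just upstream of the sfGFP open reading frame. PEL222 is a light-responsive promoter that depends on EL222, a blue-light-sensing LOV-domain DNA-binding protein. No EL222 coding sequence appears in the feature table, so the regulator apparently has to be supplied from elsewhere. The reporter cassette is insulated by the rrnB T1 terminator upstream and the lambda t0 terminator downstream, with remnants of the pUC multiple cloning site and a lacZα fragment left over from the backbone's cargo region. The construct serves as a fluorescent reporter for measuring light-controlled transcription from PEL222. According to the associated publication, this system was used to gain spatial control over exopolysaccharide production and biofilm structure.
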