Features (pLannotate 1.2.2; 10 found; start..end, strand, type, name):
     76..162     -  terminator     rrnB T1 terminator: Escherichia coli rrnB; transcription terminator T1 from the E. coli rrnB gene
    294..1007    +  CDS            superfolder GFP: GFP variant that folds robustly even when fused to poorly folded proteins (Pédelacq et al., 2006)
   1015..1051    +  misc_feature   MCS (fragment): pUC18/19 multiple cloning site
   1059..1083    +  CDS            lacZα (fragment): LacZα fragment of β-galactosidase; lacZ fragment
   1094..1188    +  terminator     lambda t0 terminator: transcription terminator from phage lambda
   1227..1247    +  promoter       tet promoter (fragment): E. coli promoter for tetracycline efflux protein gene
   1303..2490    +  CDS            tetA: TCR3_ECOLX - Experimental evidence at protein level: Swiss-Prot protein existence level 1. Resistance to tetracycline by an active tetracycline efflux. This is an energy-dependent process that decreases the accumulation of the antibiotic in whole cells. This protein functions as a metal- tetracycline/H(+) antiporter. From Escherichia coli. This protein is used as a marker in many commonly used cloning vectors, such as pBR322 and pACYC184.
   2639..2747    +  oriT           oriT: incP origin of transfer
   2758..3420    -  CDS            pBBR1 Rep: replication protein for the broad-host-range plasmid pBBR1 from Bordetella bronchiseptica
   3421..4192    -  rep_origin     pBBR1 oriV: replication origin of the broad-host-range plasmid pBBR1 from Bordetella bronchiseptica; requires the pBBR1 Rep protein for replication
>Addgene plasmid #186260 | pAP01 | addgene full sequence | sequence record 369314 | Addgene NGS Result
GCGCAGCGACCGCGCAGGGCGAAGCCCGGAGAGCAAGCCCGTAGGGGGGGCGCGCCCAGCTGTCTAGGGC
GGCGGATTTGTCCTACTCAGGAGAGCGTTCACCGACAAACAACAGATAAAACGAAAGGCCCAGTCTTTCG
ACTGAGCCTTTCGTTTTATTTGATGCCTTTAATTAAAGCGGATAACAATTTCACACAGAGCCGGTAGCCT
TTAGTCCATGTTAGCGAAGAAAATGGTTTGTTATAGTCGAATAAACACACAGAATTCATTAAGAAAGAAG
GAGATATGGTACCATGCGTAAAGGCGAAGAGCTGTTCACTGGTGTCGTCCCTATTCTGGTGGAACTGGAT
GGTGATGTCAACGGTCATAAGTTTTCCGTGCGTGGCGAGGGTGAAGGTGACGCAACTAATGGTAAACTGA
CGCTGAAGTTCATCTGTACTACTGGTAAACTGCCGGTACCTTGGCCGACTCTGGTAACGACGCTGACTTA
TGGTGTTCAGTGCTTTGCTCGTTATCCGGACCATATGAAGCAGCATGACTTCTTCAAGTCCGCCATGCCG
GAAGGCTATGTGCAGGAACGCACGATTTCCTTTAAGGATGACGGCACGTACAAAACGCGTGCGGAAGTGA
AATTTGAAGGCGATACCCTGGTAAACCGCATTGAGCTGAAAGGCATTGACTTTAAAGAAGACGGCAATAT
CCTGGGCCATAAGCTGGAATACAATTTTAACAGCCACAATGTTTACATCACCGCCGATAAACAAAAAAAT
GGCATTAAAGCGAATTTTAAAATTCGCCACAACGTGGAGGATGGCAGCGTGCAGCTGGCTGATCACTACC
AGCAAAACACTCCAATCGGTGATGGTCCTGTTCTGCTGCCAGACAATCACTATCTGAGCACGCAAAGCGT
TCTGTCTAAAGATCCGAACGAGAAACGCGATCATATGGTTCTGCTGGAGTTCGTAACCGCAGCGGGCATC
ACGCATGGTATGGATGAACTGTACAAATGAACACGGGATCCTCTAGAGTCGACCTGCAGGCATGCAAGCT
TGCGGCCGCGTCGTGACTGGGAAAACCCTGGCGACTAGTCTTGGACTCCTGTTGATAGATCCAGTAATGA
CCTCAGAACTCCATCTGGATTTGTTCAGAACGCTCGGTTGCCGCCGGGCGTTTTTTATTGGTGAGAATCC
AGGGGTCCCCAATAATTACGATTTACGTATTTAAATTTGACAGCTTATCATCGATAAACTGTAATGCGGT
AGTTTATCACAGTTAAATTGCTAACGCAGTCAGGCACCGTGTATGAAATCTAACAATGCGCTCATCGTCA
TCCTCGGCACCGTCACCCTGGATGCTGTAGGCATAGGCTTGGTTATGCCGGTACTGCCGGGCCTCTTGCG
GGATATCGTCCATTCCGACAGCATCGCCAGTCACTATGGCGTGCTGCTAGCGCTATATGCGTTGATGCAA
TTTCTATGCGCACCCGTTCTCGGAGCACTGTCCGACCGCTTTGGCCGCCGCCCAGTCCTGCTCGCTTCGC
TACTTGGAGCCACTATCGACTACGCGATCATGGCGACCACACCCGTCCTGTGGATTCTCTACGCCGGACG
CATCGTGGCCGGCATCACCGGCGCCACAGGTGCGGTTGCTGGCGCCTATATCGCCGACATCACCGATGGG
GAAGATCGGGCTCGCCACTTCGGGCTCATGAGCGCTTGTTTCGGCGTGGGTATGGTGGCAGGCCCCGTGG
CCGGGGGACTGTTGGGCGCCATCTCCCTGCACGCACCATTCCTTGCGGCGGCGGTGCTCAACGGCCTCAA
CCTACTACTGGGCTGCTTCCTAATGCAGGAGTCGCATAAGGGAGAGCGCCGTCCGATGCCCTTGAGAGCC
TTCAACCCAGTCAGCTCCTTCCGGTGGGCGCGGGGCATGACCATTGTGGCCGCACTTATGACTGTCTTCT
TTATCATGCAACTCGTAGGACAGGTGCCGGCAGCGCTCTGGGTCATTTTCGGCGAGGACCGCTTTCGCTG
GAGCGCGACGATGATCGGCCTGTCGCTTGCGGTATTCGGAATCTTGCACGCCCTCGCTCAAGCCTTCGTC
ACTGGTCCCGCCACCAAACGTTTCGGCGAGAAGCAGGCCATTATCGCCGGCATGGCGGCCGACGCGCTGG
GCTACGTCTTGCTGGCGTTCGCGACGCGAGGCTGGATGGCCTTCCCCATTATGATTCTTCTCGCTTCCGG
CGGCATCGGGATGCCCGCGTTGCAGGCCATGCTGTCCAGGCAGGTAGATGACGACCATCAGGGACAGCTT
CAAGGATCGCTCGCGGCTCTTACCAGCCTAACTTCGATCACTGGACCGCTGATCGTCACGGCGATTTATG
CCGCCTCGGCGAGCACATGGAACGGGTTGGCATGGATTGTAGGCGCCGCCCTATACCTTGTCTGCCTCCC
CGCGTTGCGTCGCGGTGCATGGAGCCGGGCCACCTCGACCTGAGACAATTGTCCTTTTCCGCTGCATAAC
CCTGCTTCGGGGTCATTATAGCGATTTTTTCGGTATATCCATCCTTTTTCGCACGATATACAGGATTTTG
CCAAAGGGTTCGTGTAGACTTTCCTTGGTGTATCCAACGGCGTCAGCCGGGCAGGATAGGTGAAGTAGGC
CCACCCGCGAGCGGGTGTTCCTTCTTCACTGTCCCTTATTCGCACCTGGCGGTGCTCAACGGGAATCCTG
CTCTGCGAGGCTGGCCGTAGGCCGGCCCTACCGGCGCGGCAGCGTTACCCGTGTCGGCGGCTCCAACGGC
TCGCCATCGTCCAGAAAACACGGCTCATCGGGCATCGGCAGGCGCTGCTGCCCGCGCCGTTCCCATTCCT
CCGTTTCGGTCAAGGCTGGCAGGTCTGGTTCCATGCCCGGAATGCCGGGCTGGCTGGGCGGCTCCTCGCC
GGGGCCGGTCGGTAGTTGCTGCTCGCCCGGATACAGGGTCGGGATGCGGCGCAGGTCGCCATGCCCCAAC
AGCGATTCGTCCTGGTCGTCGTGATCAACCACCACGGCGGCACTGAACACCGACAGGCGCAACTGGTCGC
GGGGCTGGCCCCACGCCACGCGGTCATTGACCACGTAGGCCGACACGKKGCCGGGGCCGTTGAGCTTCAC
GACGGAGATCCAGCGCTCGGCCACCAAGTCCTTGACTGCGTATTGGACCGTCCGCAAAGAACGTCCGATG
AGCTTGGAAAGTGTCTTCTGGCTGACCACCACGGCGTTCTGGTGGCCCATCTGCGCCACGAGGTGATGCA
GCAGCATTGCCGCCGTGGGTTTCCTCGCAATAAGCCCGGCCCACGCCTCATGCGCTTTGCGTTCCGTTTG
CACCCAGTGACCGGGCTTGTTCTTGGCTTGAATGCCGATTTCTCTGGACTGCGTGGCCATGCTTATCTCC
ATGCGGTAGGGGTGCCGCACGGTTGCGGCACCATGCGCAATCAGCTGCAACTTTTCGGCAGCGCGACAAC
AATTATGCGTTGCGTAAAAGTGGCAGTCAATTACAGATTTTCTTTAACCTACGCAATGAGCTATTGCGGG
GGGTGCCGCAATGAGCTGTTGCGTACCCCCCTTTTTTAAGTTGTTGATTTTTAAGTCTTTCGCATTTCGC
CCTATATCTAGTTCTTTGGTGCCCAAAGAAGGGCACCCCTGCGGGGTTCCCCCACGCCTTCGGCGCGGCT
CCCCCTCCGGCAAAAAGTGGCCCCTCCGGGGCTTGTTGATCGACTGCGCGGCCTTCGGCCTTGCCCAAGG
TGGCGCTGCCCCCTTGGAACCCCCGCACTCGCCGCCGTGAGGCTCGGGGGGCAGGCGGGCGGGCTTCGCC
CTTCGACTGCCCCCACTCGCATAGGCTTGGGTCGTTCCAGGCGCGTCAAGGCCAAGCCGCTGCGCGGTCG
CTGCGCGAGCCTTGACCCGCCTTCCACTTGGTGTCCAACCGGCAAGCGAAGCGCGCAGGCCGCAGGCCGG
AGGCTTTTCCCCAGAGAAAATTAAAAAAATTGATGGGGCAAGGCCGCAGGCCGCGCAGTTGGAGCCGGTG
GGTATGTGGTCGAAGGCTGGGTAGCCGGTGGGCAATCCCTGTGGTCAAGCTCGTGGGCAGGCGCAGCCTG
TCCATCAGCTTGTCCAGCAGGGTTGTCCACGGGCCGAGCGAAGCGAGCCAGCCGGTGGCCGCTCGCGGCC
ATCGTCCACATATCCACGGGCTGGCAAGGGA
